>Addgene plasmid #10713 | 1553 pcDNA3 HA gamma adaptin 2 | addgene partial sequence | sequence record 17662 | T7 5'-TAATACGACTCACTATAGGG-3'
CTACGCCTCCCTACGGATCCACCATGGGTGGTGCCTTCGCTGAAGCTTCAGGACCTCATCGAAGAGATTC
GCGGGGCCAAGACTCAGGCCCAGGAGCGGGAGGTGATCCAAAAGGAGTGTGCCCACATCCGGGCCTCCTT
CCGCGACGGGGACCCAGTGCACAGGCACCGGCAGCTGGCCAAACTGCTCTACGTCCACATGTTGGGCTAC
CCCGCCCACTTTGGACAGATGGAGTGCCTGAAACTGATCGCCTCCTCCAGATTCACAGACAAGAGGGTGG
GCTACCTGGGGGCCATGCTTCTATTGGATGAGAGGCACGATGCCCACCTGCTCATTACCAACAGCATCAA
GAATGACCTGAGCCAGGGGATTCAGCCAGTACAAGGCCTGGCCTTGTGCACTTTGAGCACCATGGGCTCT
GCTGAGATGTGCCGAGACCTGGCCCCAGAGGTGGAGAAACTGCTCCTGCAGCCCAGTCCCTACGTGCGCA
AGAAGGCTATTCTGACTGCAGTGCACATGATCCGGAAGGTCCCTGAACTCTCCAGTGTCTTCCTCCCACC
CTGTGCCCAACTGCTTCATGAGCGTCACCATGGCATCCTGCTGGGCACCATCACGCTGATCACGGAGCTC
TGCGAACGAAGCCCTGCAGCCCTCAGGCACTTCCGAAAGGTGGTACCCCAGCTGGTACACATCCTCCGGA
CTCTGGTGACAATGGGATACTCCACAGAACACAGCATATCTGG
