[The description below was written by a language model from this plasmid's Addgene catalogue record.]
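Description:
1553 pcDNA3 HA gamma adaptin 2 is a mammalian expression plasmid built on the Invitrogen pcDNA3 backbone (about 5.4 kb without insert). It carries a roughly 2.3 kb insert encoding human gamma adaptin 2 (AP1G2, also known as G2AD), a gamma-adaptin family member related to the large subunit of the AP-1 clathrin adaptor complex. The plasmid is maintained at high copy in E. coli under ampicillin selection. It also carries a neomycin resistance marker, so transfected mammalian cells can be selected with G418 to obtain stable lines as well as being used for transient expression.

The coding sequence is fused to an N-terminal HA epitope tag supplied by the modified backbone, which allows the expressed protein to be detected or immunoprecipitated with anti-HA antibodies without a protein-specific reagent. The insert was placed by restriction cloning, with a BamHI site retained at the 5′ junction and a SalI/XhoI compatible-end ligation at the 3′ junction that destroyed both sites. The depositor notes that BamHI digestion releases a fragment of about 800 bp, which implies at least one further BamHI site beyond the cloning junction.

The record does not name the promoter. Standard pcDNA3 drives expression from the CMV immediate-early promoter, with a T7 promoter just upstream of the cloning site, which is consistent with T7 being listed as the 5′ sequencing primer. No feature table is provided, so the regulatory elements cannot be confirmed in detail. The construct is suited to overexpressing tagged AP1G2 in cultured mammalian cells, for example for localisation, interaction or trafficking studies, although the record does not state a specific application.
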