Addgene plasmid #10713: 1553 pcDNA3 HA gamma adaptin 2
Depositing lab: William Sellers.
Backbone
  Vector backbone: pcDNA3
  Backbone manufacturer: Invitrogen
  Backbone size w/o insert (bp): 5446
  Vector type: Mammalian Expression
  Selectable markers: Neomycin (select with G418)
Growth in bacteria
  Bacterial resistance: Ampicillin, 100 μg/mL
  Growth temperature: 37°C
  Growth strain: DH5alpha
  Copy number: High Copy
Gene/Insert
  Gene/Insert name: Gamma adaptin 2 (alt name: AP1G2)
  Species: H. sapiens (human)
  Insert size (bp): 2300
  Entrez Gene: AP1G2 (a.k.a. G2AD)
  Tag / fusion protein: HA (N terminal on backbone)
  Cloning method: Restriction Enzyme; 5′ cloning site BamHI (not destroyed); 3′ cloning site SalI/XhoI (destroyed during cloning)
  Sequencing primers: 5′ T7
Terms and licenses: Academic/Nonprofit Terms; Industry Terms: Not Available to Industry
Depositor comments: diagnostic digest with BamHI should release 800bp fragment.
How to cite: 1553 pcDNA3 HA gamma adaptin 2 was a gift from William Sellers (Addgene plasmid # 10713 ; http://n2t.net/addgene:10713 ; RRID:Addgene_10713)
